>Addgene plasmid #176031 | pX459-dMET | addgene full sequence | sequence record 346752 | Addgene NGS Result
GAGGGCCTATTTCCCATGATTCCTTCATATTTGCATATACGATACAAGGCTGTTAGAGAGATAATTGGAA
TTAATTTGACTGTAAACACAAAGATATTAGTACAAAATACGTGACGTAGAAAGTAATAATTTCTTGGGTA
GTTTGCAGTTTTAAAATTATGTTTTAAAATGGACTATCATATGCTTACCGTAACTTGAAAGTATTTCGAT
TTCTTGGCTTTATATATCTTGTGGAAAGGACGAAACACCGTGGGTGGAAGGATATGTCGCGTTTTAGAGC
TAGAAATAGCAAGTTAAAATAAGGCTAGTCCGTTATCAACTTGAAAAAGTGGCACCGAGTCGGTGCTTTT
TTGTTTTAGAGCTAGAAATAGCAAGTTAAAATAAGGCTAGTCCGTTTTTAGCGCGTGCGCCAATTCTGCA
GACAAATGGCTCTAGAGGTACCCGTTACATAACTTACGGTAAATGGCCCGCCTGGCTGACCGCCCAACGA
CCCCCGCCCATTGACGTCAATAGTAACGCCAATAGGGACTTTCCATTGACGTCAATGGGTGGAGTATTTA
CGGTAAACTGCCCACTTGGCAGTACATCAAGTGTATCATATGCCAAGTACGCCCCCTATTGACGTCAATG
ACGGTAAATGGCCCGCCTGGCATTGTGCCCAGTACATGACCTTATGGGACTTTCCTACTTGGCAGTACAT
CTACGTATTAGTCATCGCTATTACCATGGTCGAGGTGAGCCCCACGTTCTGCTTCACTCTCCCCATCTCC
CCCCCCTCCCCACCCCCAATTTTGTATTTATTTATTTTTTAATTATTTTGTGCAGCGATGGGGGCGGGGG
GGGGGGGGGGGCGCGCGCCRGGSGGGGSGGGGSGGGGSGRGGGGSGGGGSGGGGSGAGGCGGAGAGGTGC
GGCGGCAGCCAATCAGAGCGGCGCGCTCCGAAAGTTTCCTTTTATGGCGAGGCGGCGGCGGCGGCGGCCC
TATAAAAAGCGAAGCGCGCGGCGGGCGGGAGTCGCTGCGCGCTGCCTTCGCCCCGTGCCCCGCTCCGCCG
CCGCCTCGCGCCGCCCGCCCCGGCTCTGACTGACCGCGTTACTCCCACAGGTGAGCGGGCGGGACGGCCC
TTCTCCTCCGGGCTGTAATTAGCTGAGCAAGAGGTAAGGGTTTAAGGGATGGTTGGTTGGTGGGGTATTA
ATGTTTAATTACCTGGAGCACCTGCCTGAAATCACTTTTTTTCAGGTTGGACCGGTGCCACCATGGACTA
TAAGGACCACGACGGAGACTACAAGGATCATGATATTGATTACAAAGACGATGACGATAAGATGGCCCCA
AAGAAGAAGCGGAAGGTCGGTATCCACGGAGTCCCAGCAGCCGACAAGAAGTACAGCATCGGCCTGGACA
TCGGCACCAACTCTGTGGGCTGGGCCGTGATCACCGACGAGTACAAGGTGCCCAGCAAGAAATTCAAGGT
GCTGGGCAACACCGACCGGCACAGCATCAAGAAGAACCTGATCGGAGCCCTGCTGTTCGACAGCGGCGAA
ACAGCCGAGGCCACCCGGCTGAAGAGAACCGCCAGAAGAAGATACACCAGACGGAAGAACCGGATCTGCT
ATCTGCAAGAGATCTTCAGCAACGAGATGGCCAAGGTGGACGACAGCTTCTTCCACAGACTGGAAGAGTC
CTTCCTGGTGGAAGAGGATAAGAAGCACGAGCGGCACCCCATCTTCGGCAACATCGTGGACGAGGTGGCC
TACCACGAGAAGTACCCCACCATCTACCACCTGAGAAAGAAACTGGTGGACAGCACCGACAAGGCCGACC
TGCGGCTGATCTATCTGGCCCTGGCCCACATGATCAAGTTCCGGGGCCACTTCCTGATCGAGGGCGACCT
GAACCCCGACAACAGCGACGTGGACAAGCTGTTCATCCAGCTGGTGCAGACCTACAACCAGCTGTTCGAG
GAAAACCCCATCAACGCCAGCGGCGTGGACGCCAAGGCCATCCTGTCTGCCAGACTGAGCAAGAGCAGAC
GGCTGGAAAATCTGATCGCCCAGCTGCCCGGCGAGAAGAAGAATGGCCTGTTCGGAAACCTGATTGCCCT
GAGCCTGGGCCTGACCCCCAACTTCAAGAGCAACTTCGACCTGGCCGAGGATGCCAAACTGCAGCTGAGC
AAGGACACCTACGACGACGACCTGGACAACCTGCTGGCCCAGATCGGCGACCAGTACGCCGACCTGTTTC
TGGCCGCCAAGAACCTGTCCGACGCCATCCTGCTGAGCGACATCCTGAGAGTGAACACCGAGATCACCAA
GGCCCCCCTGAGCGCCTCTATGATCAAGAGATACGACGAGCACCACCAGGACCTGACCCTGCTGAAAGCT
CTCGTGCGGCAGCAGCTGCCTGAGAAGTACAAAGAGATTTTCTTCGACCAGAGCAAGAACGGCTACGCCG
GCTACATTGACGGCGGAGCCAGCCAGGAAGAGTTCTACAAGTTCATCAAGCCCATCCTGGAAAAGATGGA
CGGCACCGAGGAACTGCTCGTGAAGCTGAACAGAGAGGACCTGCTGCGGAAGCAGCGGACCTTCGACAAC
GGCAGCATCCCCCACCAGATCCACCTGGGAGAGCTGCACGCCATTCTGCGGCGGCAGGAAGATTTTTACC
CATTCCTGAAGGACAACCGGGAAAAGATCGAGAAGATCCTGACCTTCCGCATCCCCTACTACGTGGGCCC
TCTGGCCAGGGGAAACAGCAGATTCGCCTGGATGACCAGAAAGAGCGAGGAAACCATCACCCCCTGGAAC
TTCGAGGAAGTGGTGGACAAGGGCGCTTCCGCCCAGAGCTTCATCGAGCGGATGACCAACTTCGATAAGA
ACCTGCCCAACGAGAAGGTGCTGCCCAAGCACAGCCTGCTGTACGAGTACTTCACCGTGTATAACGAGCT
GACCAAAGTGAAATACGTGACCGAGGGAATGAGAAAGCCCGCCTTCCTGAGCGGCGAGCAGAAAAAGGCC
ATCGTGGACCTGCTGTTCAAGACCAACCGGAAAGTGACCGTGAAGCAGCTGAAAGAGGACTACTTCAAGA
AAATCGAGTGCTTCGACTCCGTGGAAATCTCCGGCGTGGAAGATCGGTTCAACGCCTCCCTGGGCACATA
CCACGATCTGCTGAAAATTATCAAGGACAAGGACTTCCTGGACAATGAGGAAAACGAGGACATTCTGGAA
GATATCGTGCTGACCCTGACACTGTTTGAGGACAGAGAGATGATCGAGGAACGGCTGAAAACCTATGCCC
ACCTGTTCGACGACAAAGTGATGAAGCAGCTGAAGCGGCGGAGATACACCGGCTGGGGCAGGCTGAGCCG
GAAGCTGATCAACGGCATCCGGGACAAGCAGTCCGGCAAGACAATCCTGGATTTCCTGAAGTCCGACGGC
TTCGCCAACAGAAACTTCATGCAGCTGATCCACGACGACAGCCTGACCTTTAAAGAGGACATCCAGAAAG
CCCAGGTGTCCGGCCAGGGCGATAGCCTGCACGAGCACATTGCCAATCTGGCCGGCAGCCCCGCCATTAA
GAAGGGCATCCTGCAGACAGTGAAGGTGGTGGACGAGCTCGTGAAAGTGATGGGCCGGCACAAGCCCGAG
AACATCGTGATCGAAATGGCCAGAGAGAACCAGACCACCCAGAAGGGACAGAAGAACAGCCGCGAGAGAA
TGAAGCGGATCGAAGAGGGCATCAAAGAGCTGGGCAGCCAGATCCTGAAAGAACACCCCGTGGAAAACAC
CCAGCTGCAGAACGAGAAGCTGTACCTGTACTACCTGCAGAATGGGCGGGATATGTACGTGGACCAGGAA
CTGGACATCAACCGGCTGTCCGACTACGATGTGGACCATATCGTGCCTCAGAGCTTTCTGAAGGACGACT
CCATCGACAACAAGGTGCTGACCAGAAGCGACAAGAACCGGGGCAAGAGCGACAACGTGCCCTCCGAAGA
GGTCGTGAAGAAGATGAAGAACTACTGGCGGCAGCTGCTGAACGCCAAGCTGATTACCCAGAGAAAGTTC
GACAATCTGACCAAGGCCGAGAGAGGCGGCCTGAGCGAACTGGATAAGGCCGGCTTCATCAAGAGACAGC
TGGTGGAAACCCGGCAGATCACAAAGCACGTGGCACAGATCCTGGACTCCCGGATGAACACTAAGTACGA
CGAGAATGACAAGCTGATCCGGGAAGTGAAAGTGATCACCCTGAAGTCCAAGCTGGTGTCCGATTTCCGG
AAGGATTTCCAGTTTTACAAAGTGCGCGAGATCAACAACTACCACCACGCCCACGACGCCTACCTGAACG
CCGTCGTGGGAACCGCCCTGATCAAAAAGTACCCTAAGCTGGAAAGCGAGTTCGTGTACGGCGACTACAA
GGTGTACGACGTGCGGAAGATGATCGCCAAGAGCGAGCAGGAAATCGGCAAGGCTACCGCCAAGTACTTC
TTCTACAGCAACATCATGAACTTTTTCAAGACCGAGATTACCCTGGCCAACGGCGAGATCCGGAAGCGGC
CTCTGATCGAGACAAACGGCGAAACCGGGGAGATCGTGTGGGATAAGGGCCGGGATTTTGCCACCGTGCG
GAAAGTGCTGAGCATGCCCCAAGTGAATATCGTGAAAAAGACCGAGGTGCAGACAGGCGGCTTCAGCAAA
GAGTCTATCCTGCCCAAGAGGAACAGCGATAAGCTGATCGCCAGAAAGAAGGACTGGGACCCTAAGAAGT
ACGGCGGCTTCGACAGCCCCACCGTGGCCTATTCTGTGCTGGTGGTGGCCAAAGTGGAAAAGGGCAAGTC
CAAGAAACTGAAGAGTGTGAAAGAGCTGCTGGGGATCACCATCATGGAAAGAAGCAGCTTCGAGAAGAAT
CCCATCGACTTTCTGGAAGCCAAGGGCTACAAAGAAGTGAAAAAGGACCTGATCATCAAGCTGCCTAAGT
ACTCCCTGTTCGAGCTGGAAAACGGCCGGAAGAGAATGCTGGCCTCTGCCGGCGAACTGCAGAAGGGAAA
CGAACTGGCCCTGCCCTCCAAATATGTGAACTTCCTGTACCTGGCCAGCCACTATGAGAAGCTGAAGGGC
TCCCCCGAGGATAATGAGCAGAAACAGCTGTTTGTGGAACAGCACAAGCACTACCTGGACGAGATCATCG
AGCAGATCAGCGAGTTCTCCAAGAGAGTGATCCTGGCCGACGCTAATCTGGACAAAGTGCTGTCCGCCTA
CAACAAGCACCGGGATAAGCCCATCAGAGAGCAGGCCGAGAATATCATCCACCTGTTTACCCTGACCAAT
CTGGGAGCCCCTGCCGCCTTCAAGTACTTTGACACCACCATCGACCGGAAGAGGTACACCAGCACCAAAG
AGGTGCTGGACGCCACCCTGATCCACCAGAGCATCACCGGCCTGTACGAGACACGGATCGACCTGTCTCA
GCTGGGAGGCGACAAAAGGCCGGCGGCCACGAAAAAGGCCGGCCAGGCAAAAAAGAAAAAGGAATTCGGC
AGTGGAGAGGGCAGAGGAAGTCTGCTAACATGCGGTGACGTCGAGGAGAATCCTGGCCCAATGACCGAGT
ACAAGCCCACGGTGCGCCTCGCCACCCGCGACGACGTCCCCAGGGCCGTACGCACCCTCGCCGCCGCGTT
CGCCGACTACCCCGCCACGCGCCACACCGTCGATCCGGACCGCCACATCGAGCGGGTCACCGAGCTGCAA
GAACTCTTCCTCACGCGCGTCGGGCTCGACATCGGCAAGGTGTGGGTCGCGGACGACGGCGCCGCGGTGG
CGGTCTGGACCACGCCGGAGAGCGTCGAAGCGGGGGCGGTGTTCGCCGAGATCGGCCCGCGCATGGCCGA
GTTGAGCGGTTCCCGGCTGGCCGCGCAGCAACAGATGGAAGGCCTCCTGGCGCCGCACCGGCCCAAGGAG
CCCGCGTGGTTCCTGGCCACCGTCGGCGTCTCGCCCGACCACCAGGGCAAGGGTCTGGGCAGCGCCGTCG
TGCTCCCCGGAGTGGAGGCGGCCGAGCGCGCCGGGGTGCCCGCCTTCCTGGAGACCTCCGCGCCCCACAA
CCTCCCCTTCTACGAGCGGCTCGGCTTCACCGTCACCGCCGACGTCGAGGTGCCCGAAGGACCGCGCACC
TGGTGCATGACCCGCAAGCCCGGTGCCTGAGAATTCTAACTAGAGCTCGCTGATCAGCCTCGACTGTGCC
TTCTAGTTGCCAGCCATCTGTTGTTTGCCCCTCCCCCGTGCCTTCCTTGACCCTGGAAGGTGCCACTCCC
ACTGTCCTTTCCTAATAAAATGAGGAAATTGCATCGCATTGTCTGAGTAGGTGTCATTCTATTCTGGGGG
GTGGGGTGGGGCAGGACAGCAAGGGGGAGGATTGGGAAGAGAATAGCAGGCATGCTGGGGAGCGGCCGCA
GGAACCCCTAGTGATGGAGTTGGCCACTCCCTCTCTGCGCGCTCGCTCGCTCACTGAGGCCGGGCGACCA
AAGGTCGCCCGGCCTCAGTGAGCGAGCGAGCGCGCAGCTGCCTGCAGGGGCGCCTGATGCGGTATTTTCT
CCTTACGCATCTGTGCGGTATTTCACACCGCATA
[95 nt withheld, positions 6615-6709]
T
[46 nt withheld, positions 6711-6756]
C
[141 nt withheld, positions 6758-6898]
CCTTTGACGTTGGAGTCCACGTTCTTT
[37 nt withheld, positions 6926-6962]
ACTCTATCTCGGGCTATTCTTTTGATTTATAAGGGATTTTGCCGATTTCGGTCTATTGGTTAAAAAATGA
GCTGATTTAACAAAAATTTAACGCGAATTTTAACAAAATATTAACGTTTACAATTTTATGGTGCACTCTC
AGTACAATCTGCTCTGATGCCGCATAGTTAAGCCAGCCCCGACACCCGCCAACACCCGCTGACGCGCCCT
GACGGGCTTGTCTGCTCCCGGCATCCGCTTACAGACAAGCTGTGACCGTCTCCGGGAGCTGCATGTGTCA
GAGGTTTTCACCGTCATCACCGAAACGCGCGAGACGAAAGGGCCTCGTGATACGCCTATTTTTATAGGTT
AATGTCATGATAATAATGGTTTCTTAGACGTCAGGTGGCACTTTTCGGGGAAATGTGCGCGGAACCCCTA
TTTGTTTATTTTTCTAAATACATTCAAATATGTATCCGCTCATGAGACAATAACCCTGATAAATGCTTCA
ATAATATTGAAAAAGGAAGAGTATGAGTATTCAACATTTCCGTGTCGCCCTTATTCCCTTTTTTGCGGCA
TTTTGCCTTCCTGTTTTTGCTCACCCAGAAACGCTGGTGAAAGTAAAAGATGCTGAAGATCAGTTGGGTG
CACGAGTGGGTTACATCGAACTGGATCTCAACAGCGGTAAGATCCTTGAGAGTTTTCGCCCCGAAGAACG
TTTTCCAATGATGAGCACTTTTAAAGTTCTGCTATGTGGCGCGGTATTATCCCGTATTGACGCCGGGCAA
GAGCAACTCGGTCGCCGCATACACTATTCTCAGAATGACTTGGTTGAGTACTCACCAGTCACAGAAAAGC
ATCTTACGGATGGCATGACAGTAAGAGAATTATGCAGTGCTGCCATAACCATGAGTGATAACACTGCGGC
CAACTTACTTCTGACAACGATCGGAGGACCGAAGGAGCTAACCGCTTTTTTGCACAACATGGGGGATCAT
GTAACTCGCCTTGATCGTTGGGAACCGGAGCTGAATGAAGCCATACCAAACGACGAGCGTGACACCACGA
TGCCTGTAGCAATGGCAACAACGTTGCGCAAACTATTAACTGGCGAACTACTTACTCTAGCTTCCCGGCA
ACAATTAATAGACTGGATGGAGGCGGATAAAGTTGCAGGACCACTTCTGCGCTCGGCCCTTCCGGCTGGC
TGGTTTATTGCTGATAAATCTGGAGCCGGTGAGCGTGGAAGCCGCGGTATCATTGCAGCACTGGGGCCAG
ATGGTAAGCCCTCCCGTATCGTAGTTATCTACACGACGGGGAGTCAGGCAACTATGGATGAACGAAATAG
ACAGATCGCTGAGATAGGTGCCTCACTGATTAAGCATTGGTAACTGTCAGACCAAGTTTACTCATATATA
CTTTAGATTGATTTAAAACTTCATTTTTAATTTAAAAGGATCTAGGTGAAGATCCTTTTTGATAATCTCA
TGACCAAAATCCCTTAACGTGAGTTTTCGTTCCACTGAGCGTCAGACCCCGTAGAAAAGATCAAAGGATC
TTCTTGAGATCCTTTTTTTCTGCGCGTAATCTGCTGCTTGCAAACAAAAAAACCACCGCTACCAGCGGTG
GTTTGTTTGCCGGATCAAGAGCTACCAACTCTTTTTCCGAAGGTAACTGGCTTCAGCAGAGCGCAGATAC
CAAATACTGTTCTTCTAGTGTAGCCGTAGTTAGGCCACCACTTCAAGAACTCTGTAGCACCGCCTACATA
CCTCGCTCTGCTAATCCTGTTACCAGTGGCTGCTGCCAGTGGCGATAAGTCGTGTCTTACCGGGTTGGAC
TCAAGACGATAGTTACCGGATAAGGCGCAGCGGTCGGGCTGAACGGGGGGTTCGTGCACACAGCCCAGCT
TGGAGCGAACGACCTACACCGAACTGAGATACCTACAGCGTGAGCTATGAGAAAGCGCCACGCTTCCCGA
AGGGAGAAAGGCGGACAGGTATCCGGTAAGCGGCAGGGTCGGAACAGGAGAGCGCACGAGGGAGCTTCCA
GGGGGAAACGCCTGGTATCTTTATAGTCCTGTCGGGTTTCGCCACCTCTGACTTGAGCGTCGATTTTTGT
GATGCTCGTCAGGGGGGCGGAGCCTATGGAAAAACGCCAGCAACGCGGCCTTTTTACGGTTCCTGGCCTT
TTGCTGGCCTTTTGCTCACATGT
Features (pLannotate 1.2.2; 19 found; start..end, strand, type, name):
      1..241     +  promoter       U6 promoter: RNA polymerase III promoter for human U6 snRNA
    271..346     +  misc_RNA       gRNA scaffold: guide RNA scaffold for the Streptococcus pyogenes CRISPR/Cas9 system
    353..396     +  misc_RNA       gRNA scaffold (fragment): guide RNA scaffold for the Streptococcus pyogenes CRISPR/Cas9 system
    443..728     +  enhancer       CMV enhancer: human cytomegalovirus immediate early enhancer; contains an 18-bp deletion relative to the standard CMV enhancer
    730..1007    +  promoter       chicken β-actin promoter: No description available
   1008..1235    +  intron         hybrid intron: hybrid between chicken β-actin (CBA) and minute virus of mice (MMV) introns (Gray et al., 2011)
   1373..2974    +  CDS            Cas9(N): N-terminal portion of Streptococcus pyogenes Cas9 (Zetsche et al., 2015)
   2975..5473    +  CDS            Cas9(C): C-terminal portion of Streptococcus pyogenes Cas9 (Zetsche et al., 2015)
   5474..5521    +  CDS            nucleoplasmin NLS: bipartite nuclear localization signal from nucleoplasmin
   5591..6190    +  CDS            PuroR (fragment): puromycin N-acetyltransferase; pac from Streptomyces; confers resistance to puromycin
   6224..6335    +  polyA_signal   bGH poly(A) signal: bovine growth hormone polyadenylation signal
   6440..6521    +  repeat_region  AAV2 ITR (fragment): inverted terminal repeat of adeno-associated virus serotype 2 inverted
   6563..6614    -  misc_feature   bom (fragment): basis of mobility region from pBR322
   6633..7088    +  rep_origin     f1 ori (sequence partly withheld): f1 bacteriophage origin of replication; arrow indicates direction of (+) strand synthesis
   7089..7138    -  misc_feature   bom (fragment): basis of mobility region from pBR322
   7240..7275    -  CDS            rop (fragment): Rop protein, which maintains plasmids at low copy number; rop
   7370..7474    +  promoter       AmpR promoter: bla
   7475..8335    +  CDS            AmpR: β-lactamase; bla; confers resistance to ampicillin, carbenicillin, and related antibiotics
   8506..9094    +  rep_origin     ori: high-copy-number ColE1/pMB1/pBR322/pUC origin of replication
