[The description below was written by a language model from this plasmid's Addgene catalogue record and pLannotate feature annotations shown in this document.]
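Description:
pX459-dMET is an all-in-one CRISPR/Cas9 knockout plasmid built on the pX459 backbone for transient expression in mammalian cells, designed to disrupt the dog (canine) MET gene, which encodes the c-Met receptor. It is propagated in E. coli through a high-copy ColE1/pUC-type origin with ampicillin selection from the β-lactamase gene. An f1 phage origin is also present, and the annotated short bom and rop fragments are only partial matches. The sequenced record is about 9.2 kb, consistent with the catalogued total size.

The plasmid carries two expression units. A human U6 RNA polymerase III promoter drives a single guide RNA made up of the MET-targeting spacer, cloned in the gap between the promoter and the Streptococcus pyogenes gRNA scaffold. A second, partial scaffold annotation lies just downstream. The second unit uses a hybrid promoter (CMV enhancer, chicken β-actin promoter and a hybrid intron) to express S. pyogenes Cas9. The annotation splits Cas9 into N- and C-terminal portions, but these are contiguous and form the full-length nuclease, followed by a nucleoplasmin nuclear localization signal. Puromycin N-acetyltransferase lies downstream in the same transcription unit, ahead of a bGH polyadenylation signal. The short linker between Cas9 and the marker is not annotated in the feature table. An AAV2 ITR fragment follows the poly(A) signal as a backbone remnant.

After transfection, puromycin allows enrichment of cells expressing Cas9 and the guide, so that cleavage and error-prone repair can produce MET loss-of-function alleles. The associated publication concerns HGF–ERK signalling and leader-cell specification during collective cell migration, which fits removing the HGF receptor from canine cells, though the record does not name the cell line used.
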