Addgene plasmid #176031: pX459-dMET
Purpose: A knock-out vector for dog MET
Depositing lab: Michiyuki Matsuda. Depositing organization: Kyoto University, Graduate School of Biostudies. Publication: A feedback loop between lamellipodial extension and HGF-ERK signaling specifies leader cells during collective cell migration. Hino N, Matsuda K, Jikko Y, Maryu G, Sakai K, Imamura R, Tsukiji S, Aoki K, Terai K, Hirashima T, Trepat X, Matsuda M. Dev Cell. 2022 Oct 10;57(19):2290-2304.e7. doi: 10.1016/j.devcel.2022.09.003. Epub 2022 Sep 28. PubMed 36174555.
Backbone
  Vector backbone: pX459
  Backbone manufacturer: https://www.addgene.org/48139/
  Backbone size w/o insert (bp): 3200
  Total vector size (bp): 9200
  Vector type: Mammalian Expression, CRISPR
  Selectable markers: Puromycin
Growth in bacteria
  Bacterial resistance: Ampicillin, 100 μg/mL
  Growth temperature: 37°C
  Growth strain: DH5alpha
  Copy number: Unknown
Gene/Insert
  Gene/Insert name: A gRNA targeting the dog MET gene and the cDNA of Cas9
  gRNA/shRNA sequence: TGGGTGGAAGGATATGTCGC
  Insert size (bp): 5000
  Entrez Gene: MET (a.k.a. c-Met)
Terms and licenses: Academic/Nonprofit Terms; Industry Terms: Not Available to Industry
How to cite: pX459-dMET was a gift from Michiyuki Matsuda (Addgene plasmid # 176031 ; http://n2t.net/addgene:176031 ; RRID:Addgene_176031)
